Addgene plasmid #183671: pESC-Leu-SopB(C460S)
Purpose: Inducible Salmonella Typhimurium SopB (catalytically inactive) for expression in yeast
Depositing lab: Sergio Grinstein. Depositing organization: Hospital for Sick Children. Publication: Kinase-independent synthesis of 3-phosphorylated phosphoinositides by a phosphotransferase. Walpole GFW, Pacheco J, Chauhan N, Clark J, Anderson KE, Abbas YM, Brabant-Kirwan D, Montano-Rendon F, Liu Z, Zhu H, Brumell JH, Deiters A, Stephens LR, Hawkins PT, Hammond GRV, Grinstein S, Fairn GD. Nat Cell Biol. 2022 Apr 28. pii: 10.1038/s41556-022-00895-y. doi: 10.1038/s41556-022-00895-y. PubMed 35484249.
Backbone
  Vector backbone: pESC-LEU
  Backbone manufacturer: Agilent Technologies
  Vector type: Yeast Expression
  Selectable markers: LEU2
Growth in bacteria
  Bacterial resistance: Ampicillin, 100 μg/mL
  Growth temperature: 37°C
  Growth strain: DH5alpha
  Copy number: High Copy
Gene/Insert
  Gene/Insert name: sopB (alt name: sigD)
  Species: Salmonella enterica serovar Typhimurium
  Mutation: C460S
  Entrez Gene: sopB (a.k.a. STM1091)
  Promoter: GAL1
  Cloning method: Gibson Cloning
  Sequencing primers: 5′ aatatacctctatactttaacgtc; 3′ ataaatagggacctagacttcagg
Terms and licenses: Academic/Nonprofit Terms; Industry Terms: Not Available to Industry
Depositor comments: Galactose-inducible
How to cite: pESC-Leu-SopB(C460S) was a gift from Sergio Grinstein (Addgene plasmid # 183671 ; http://n2t.net/addgene:183671 ; RRID:Addgene_183671)
