[The description below was written by a language model from this plasmid's Addgene catalogue record and pLannotate feature annotations shown in this document.]
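Description:
pESC-Leu-SopB(C460S) is a yeast episomal expression plasmid built on the commercial pESC-LEU backbone, carrying a galactose-inducible copy of the Salmonella enterica serovar Typhimurium effector gene sopB (also known as sigD). It is a shuttle vector of about 9.4 kb. In Saccharomyces cerevisiae it is maintained through the 2μ origin of replication and selected by complementation of leucine auxotrophy with the LEU2 marker, which is driven by its own promoter. In E. coli it replicates at high copy from a ColE1/pUC-type origin and is selected with ampicillin through the β-lactamase gene. An f1 phage origin is also present. Several short annotated fragments (FLP, lacI, lacZα, bom, rop, NFS1) appear to be backbone remnants rather than functional elements.

The payload sits at the divergent GAL1,10 promoter, which is regulated by Gal4. The sopB open reading frame lies on the GAL1 side and is followed by the CYC1 terminator, so expression is switched on by galactose. On the opposite, GAL10 side, the table shows only a FLAG epitope fragment and the ADH1 terminator, with no second insert annotated; that cassette appears to be unoccupied. No tag is annotated on sopB itself.

SopB is a phosphoinositide-modifying effector injected by Salmonella into host cells, where it alters membrane phosphoinositide composition during invasion and vacuole maturation. The C460S substitution renders it catalytically inactive according to the record. The construct is therefore suited as a negative control alongside active SopB when examining the enzyme's effects on phosphoinositide metabolism in yeast.
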