Features (pLannotate 1.2.2; 21 found; start..end, strand, type, name):
     46..228     +  CDS            FLP (fragment): site-specific recombinase FLP is a site-specific recombinase from Saccharomyces cerevisiae. Recombination occurs at FRT sequences.
    406..1388    +  rep_origin     2μ ori: yeast 2μ plasmid origin of replication
   1415..1519    +  promoter       AmpR promoter: bla
   1520..2380    +  CDS            AmpR: β-lactamase; bla; confers resistance to ampicillin, carbenicillin, and related antibiotics
   2551..3139    +  rep_origin     ori: high-copy-number ColE1/pMB1/pBR322/pUC origin of replication
   3322..3379    +  CDS            lacI (fragment): lac repressor; lacI; The lac repressor binds to the lac operator to inhibit transcription in E. coli. This inhibition can be relieved by adding lactose or isopropyl-β-D-thiogalactopyranoside (IPTG).
   3382..3571    -  terminator     CYC1 terminator: S. cerevisiae CYC1; transcription terminator for CYC1
   3604..5286    -  CDS            sopB: SOPB_SALTY - Also known as sigD. Experimental evidence at protein level: Swiss-Prot protein existence level 1. Converts phosphatidylinositol 3,4,5-trisphosphate (PtdIns 3,4,5-P3) to PtdIns 3-P and prevents the transition of PtdIns 3-P to PtdIns 3,5-P2. It is one of the known effectors injected by Salmonella into the host cell and is required for invasion and for an efficient generation and maintenance of Salmonella-containing vacuole (SVC). Alteration of the phosphoinositide composition of the plasma membrane causes membrane ruffling and actin cytoskeleton rearrangements. The persistence of Pt
   5297..5961    -  promoter       GAL1,10 promoter: GAL1 and GAL10 genes of S. cerevisiae; divergent inducible promoter, regulated by Gal4
   6008..6034    +  CDS            3xFLAG (fragment): three tandem FLAG® epitope tags
   6053..6175    +  CDS            ADH1 (fragment): ADH1_YEAST - Also known as ADC1. Experimental evidence at protein level: Swiss-Prot protein existence level 1. This isozyme preferentially catalyzes the conversion of primary unbranched alcohols to their corresponding aldehydes. Also shows activity toward secondary alcohols. From Saccharomyces cerevisiae (strain ATCC 204508 / S288c) (Baker's yeast).
   6179..6344    +  terminator     ADH1 terminator: S. cerevisiae ADH1; transcription terminator for the S. cerevisiae alcohol dehydrogenase 1 (ADH1) gene
   6350..6419    +  CDS            lacZα (fragment): LacZα fragment of β-galactosidase; lacZ fragment
   6423..6851    +  rep_origin     f1 ori (sequence partly withheld): f1 bacteriophage origin of replication; arrow indicates direction of (+) strand synthesis
   6879..6931    -  misc_feature   bom (fragment): basis of mobility region from pBR322
   6962..7039    +  CDS            YO192_YEAST (fragment): Experimental evidence at protein level: Swiss-Prot protein existence level 1. From Saccharomyces cerevisiae (strain ATCC 204508 / S288c) (Baker's yeast).
   7179..7586    +  promoter       LEU2 promoter: S. cerevisiae LEU2
   7587..8681    +  CDS            LEU2: 3-isopropylmalate dehydrogenase, required for leucine biosynthesis; S. cerevisiae LEU2; yeast auxotrophic marker
   9043..9159    -  CDS            NFS1 (fragment): NFS1_YEAST - Also known as SPL1 From Saccharomyces cerevisiae (strain ATCC 204508 / S288c) (Baker's yeast).
   9158..9208    -  misc_feature   bom (fragment): basis of mobility region from pBR322
   9310..9345    -  CDS            rop (fragment): Rop protein, which maintains plasmids at low copy number; rop
>Addgene plasmid #183671 | pESC-Leu-SopB(C460S) | addgene full sequence | sequence record 360301 | Addgene NGS Result
CGCCTATTTTTATAGGTTAATGTCATGATAATAATGGTTTCTTAGTATGATCCAATATCAAAGGAAATGA
TAGCATTGAAGGATGAGACTAATCCAATTGAGGAGTGGCAGCATATAGAACAGCTAAAGGGTAGTGCTGA
AGGAAGCATACGATACCCCGCATGGAATGGGATAATATCACAGGAGGTACTAGACTACCTTTCATCCTAC
ATAAATAGACGCATATAAGTACGCATTTAAGCATAAACACGCACTATGCCGTTCTTCTCATGTATATATA
TACAGGCAACACGCAGATATAGGTGCGACGTGAACAGTGAGCTGTATGTGCGCAGCTCGCGTTGCATTTT
CGGAAGCGCTCGTTTTCGGAAACGCTTTGAAGTTCCTATCCGAAGTTCCTATTCTCTAGAAAGTATAGGA
ACTTCAGAGCGCTTTTGAAAACCAAAAGCGCTCTGAAGACGCACTTTCAAAAAACCAAAAACGCACCGGA
CTGTAACGAGCTACTAAAATATTGCGAATACCGCTTCCACAAACATTGCTCAAAAGTATCTCTTTGCTAT
ATATCTCTGTGCTATATCCCTATATAACCTACCCATCCACCTTTCGCTCCTTGAACTTGCATCTAAACTC
GACCTCTACATTTTTTATGTTTATCTCTAGTATTACTCTTTAGACAAAAAAATTGTAGTAAGAACTATTC
ATAGAGTGAATCGAAAACAATACGAAAATGTAAACATTTCCTATACGTAGTATATAGAGACAAAATAGAA
GAAACCGTTCATAATTTTCTGACCAATGAAGAATCATCAACGCTATCACTTTCTGTTCACAAAGTATGCG
CAATCCACATCGGTATAGAATATAATCGGGGATGCCTTTATCTTGAAAAAATGCACCCGCAGCTTCGCTA
GTAATCAGTAAACGCGGGAAGTGGAGTCAGGCTTTTTTTATGGAAGAGAAAATAGACACCAAAGTAGCCT
TCTTCTAACCTTAACGGACCTACAGTGCAAAAAGTTATCAAGAGACTGCATTATAGAGCGCACAAAGGAG
AAAAAAAGTAATCTAAGATGCTTTGTTAGAAAAATAGCGCTCTCGGGATGCATTTTTGTAGAACAAAAAA
GAAGTATAGATTCTTTGTTGGTAAAATAGCGCTCTCGCGTTGCATTTCTGTTCTGTAAAAATGCAGCTCA
GATTCTTTGTTTGAAAAATTAGCGCTCTCGCGTTGCATTTTTGTTTTACAAAAATGAAGCACAGATTCTT
CGTTGGTAAAATAGCGCTTTCGCGTTGCATTTCTGTTCTGTAAAAATGCAGCTCAGATTCTTTGTTTGAA
AAATTAGCGCTCTCGCGTTGCATTTTTGTTCTACAAAATGAAGCACAGATGCTTCGTTCAGGTGGCACTT
TTCGGGGAAATGTGCGCGGAACCCCTATTTGTTTATTTTTCTAAATACATTCAAATATGTATCCGCTCAT
GAGACAATAACCCTGATAAATGCTTCAATAATATTGAAAAAGGAAGAGTATGAGTATTCAACATTTCCGT
GTCGCCCTTATTCCCTTTTTTGCGGCATTTTGCCTTCCTGTTTTTGCTCACCCAGAAACGCTGGTGAAAG
TAAAAGATGCTGAAGATCAGTTGGGTGCACGAGTGGGTTACATCGAACTGGATCTCAACAGCGGTAAGAT
CCTTGAGAGTTTTCGCCCCGAAGAACGTTTTCCAATGATGAGCACTTTTAAAGTTCTGCTATGTGGCGCG
GTATTATCCCGTATTGACGCCGGGCAAGAGCAACTCGGTCGCCGCATACACTATTCTCAGAATGACTTGG
TTGAGTACTCACCAGTCACAGAAAAGCATCTTACGGATGGCATGACAGTAAGAGAATTATGCAGTGCTGC
CATAACCATGAGTGATAACACTGCGGCCAACTTACTTCTGACAACGATCGGAGGACCGAAGGAGCTAACC
GCTTTTTTGCACAACATGGGGGATCATGTAACTCGCCTTGATCGTTGGGAACCGGAGCTGAATGAAGCCA
TACCAAACGACGAGCGTGACACCACGATGCCTGTAGCAATGGCAACAACGTTGCGCAAACTATTAACTGG
CGAACTACTTACTCTAGCTTCCCGGCAACAATTAATAGACTGGATGGAGGCGGATAAAGTTGCAGGACCA
CTTCTGCGCTCGGCCCTTCCGGCTGGCTGGTTTATTGCTGATAAATCTGGAGCCGGTGAGCGTGGGTCTC
GCGGTATCATTGCAGCACTGGGGCCAGATGGTAAGCCCTCCCGTATCGTAGTTATCTACACGACGGGGAG
TCAGGCAACTATGGATGAACGAAATAGACAGATCGCTGAGATAGGTGCCTCACTGATTAAGCATTGGTAA
CTGTCAGACCAAGTTTACTCATATATACTTTAGATTGATTTAAAACTTCATTTTTAATTTAAAAGGATCT
AGGTGAAGATCCTTTTTGATAATCTCATGACCAAAATCCCTTAACGTGAGTTTTCGTTCCACTGAGCGTC
AGACCCCGTAGAAAAGATCAAAGGATCTTCTTGAGATCCTTTTTTTCTGCGCGTAATCTGCTGCTTGCAA
ACAAAAAAACCACCGCTACCAGCGGTGGTTTGTTTGCCGGATCAAGAGCTACCAACTCTTTTTCCGAAGG
TAACTGGCTTCAGCAGAGCGCAGATACCAAATACTGTTCTTCTAGTGTAGCCGTAGTTAGGCCACCACTT
CAAGAACTCTGTAGCACCGCCTACATACCTCGCTCTGCTAATCCTGTTACCAGTGGCTGCTGCCAGTGGC
GATAAGTCGTGTCTTACCGGGTTGGACTCAAGACGATAGTTACCGGATAAGGCGCAGCGGTCGGGCTGAA
CGGGGGGTTCGTGCACACAGCCCAGCTTGGAGCGAACGACCTACACCGAACTGAGATACCTACAGCGTGA
GCTATGAGAAAGCGCCACGCTTCCCGAAGGGAGAAAGGCGGACAGGTATCCGGTAAGCGGCAGGGTCGGA
ACAGGAGAGCGCACGAGGGAGCTTCCAGGGGGAAACGCCTGGTATCTTTATAGTCCTGTCGGGTTTCGCC
ACCTCTGACTTGAGCGTCGATTTTTGTGATGCTCGTCAGGGGGGCGGAGCCTATGGAAAAACGCCAGCAA
CGCGGCCTTTTTACGGTTCCTGGCCTTTTGCTGGCCTTTTGCTCACATGTTCTTTCCTGCGTTATCCCCT
GATTCTGTGGATAACCGTATTACCGCCTTTGAGTGAGCTGATACCGCTCGCCGCAGCCGAACGACCGAGC
GCAGCGAGTCAGTGAGCGAGGAAGCGGAAGAGCGCCCAATACGCAAACCGCCTCTCCCCGCGCGTTGGCC
GATTCATTAATGCAGCTGGATCTTCGAGCGTCCCAAAACCTTCTCAAGCAAGGTTTTCAGTATAATGTTA
CATGCGTACACGCGTCTGTACAGAAAAAAAAGAAAAATTTGAAATATAAATAACGTTCTTAATACTAACA
TAACTATAAAAAAATAAATAGGGACCTAGACTTCAGGTTGTCTAACTCCTTCCTTTTCGGTTAGAGCGGA
TCTTAGCTAGCCGCGGTACCAAGCTTACTCGAGAGATGTGATTAATGAAGAAATGCCTTTTACTGACTGC
CAAATATTTTCATCCCCAACTCGTTTTTGATAGGAAAGATTGAGCACCTCTGGCGATAAATTTTTCATTA
CTTTGTTTCCCGCCCCGCCCGTATTTTGTTTCTGAATCTCCAGGTTACCGCTATTCAGTAATACTTTTTG
GAAAATTTTCTGTCCACCGCTATCCGGAAGACTACCAGGCGCACTTAACATATGGGTCTGATGTAAGGAA
ATGATCTCTCGCTTGATTTCTGAATCCATCATCCCTGTACGATCTTTGCCGCTTTTAGAATTCCAGGCGG
GTACCGCGTCAATTTCATGGGCTAACATGGCAAGGCGTTGTGCGAGTTTATAGGGTTCGCCGCCATCTTT
ATGATGTTGGTTATTTTTCCATATATCCTTAATCTGGCGCGCTAATGTATTGACGACCTCATAATTATCC
GGGTATTGCGCCAGCCATTCGCCAACCCAGCCACCTGGTCTGGCTTCAGGGCGTAAATCATTGCCTAATA
ACTGATGTAGCGCCTCGGCATTATAGCTATCCGATGCCTTAAGGCCAAAGCCGAGCTTGAGCGCCAGCTC
ATTAACACCCACATTAAATGCGGCGACGTCCGGTTTTATTTTTACCGTCTGTAGATCGCCATCTTTATTG
CGGATTTTTAAATGAATCATTTTTCCCGGCTGGGTCAACGATTGCCATGCGCGCATTTGGTCCTCGACCA
TCGTTCCCTCTTTGCCGAAAATATTCGACGCGGTGAGTAACCCGACGGATACCAGTTTCAGGCTTACCGC
CTCGCCCGCTAAGGCTTTGTTAAGCAACTCAGGTTTACTAAAAAGTGCCGCAGTTAATACTTCTTTGGCT
TTGTTTTCAGCGCCGACGTGACGCAGAAGCGGATCTTTTTCATGATAGGGGGAAAGCACGCCATGACGTA
TCCCGCAAAAAAGCGTTTTATCTTTACCGTCCTCATGCACACTCACCGTGGACATCCACAAATTATTGGC
GTGATGAATATTCTTGGTATCCCAACTGCATACGCCCTTTCCCTCATAAGCACTGGGAAAGATATCTTTT
GCGCCGATTTTCATCTCTGCTGCAGGGAGCTGCGTGTTGGTATAGTGATGCCCGTTATGCGTGAGTGTAT
TTTTTATGGTTTGCCAGGGCTGGTTATTAAGCTGCTTGACCTGAGCATCTCTAAACGCTACTGCCGCAAA
GCGATGAGCTTCTTTTGCAGGTAAGCCATCCTGCTGCTGAGTGCGTGCTGCAATAAGTTCGATAAGATTT
TTCTTCAATGCTTTTGCCGCGGCTTCTTCTTGTTTTGTTGCTGGCCGGTCCGCTTTAACTTTGGCTAACT
CCATTTGGTTTGCCATTGACGTTAGAACCGGGTCTTGTTTACCCAGAACGGTTGCCGCGACGGTAAGAAG
ATCGCGCTGTAAGTTATAGAGGTTATGCAGCGAGTGGTTAGACGCCTTCTGATGCTGTAGATAATTCCCC
CATGTCGCGCCGGGTTCTCGCAGGACAATAATTTCCGGGCGAGCGTCGGGCGCTTTAGCCGGCGCTTTGC
CCTGGCCTGAGAGAATCTGCATTCCGTTGTATAAGGTTTTTTGTAGGCTTTTAAAAGCCTCCTGGGTTTT
TAGTGAAGCTGAGTGATAGAAGCTCTGTATTTGCATTGGATCCGGGGTTTTTTCTCCTTGACGTTAAAGT
ATAGAGGTATATTAACAATTTTTTGTTGATACTTTTATTACATTTGAATAAGAAGTAATACAAACCGAAA
ATGTTGAAAGTATTAGTTAAAGTGGTTATGCAGTTTTTGCATTTATATATCTGTTAATAGATCAAAAATC
ATCGCTTCGCTGATTAATTACCCCAGAAATAAGGCTAAAAAACTAATCGCATTATCATCCTATGGTTGTT
AATTTGATTCGTTCATTTGAAGGTTTGTGGGGCCAGGTTACTGCCAATTTTTCCTCTTCATAACCATAAA
AGCTAGTATTGTAGAATCTTTATTGTTCGGAGCAGTGCGGCGCGAGGCACATCTGCGTTTCAGGAACGCG
ACCGGTGAAGACGAGGACGCACGGAGGAGAGTCTTCCTTCGGAGGGCTGTCACCCGCTCGGCGGCTTCTA
ATCCGTACTTCAATATAGCAATGAGCAGTTAAGCGTATTACTGAAAGTTCCAAAGAGAAGGTTTTTTTAG
GCTAAGATAATGGGGCTCTTTACATTTCCACAACATATAAGTAAGATTAGATATGGATATGTATATGGAT
ATGTATATGGTGGTAATGCCATGTAATATGATTATTAAACTTCTTTGCGTCCATCCAAAAAAAAAGTAAG
AATTTTTGAAAATTCGAATTCAACCCTCACTAAAGGGCGGCCGCACTAGTATCGATGGATTACAAGGATG
ACGACGATAAGATCTGAGCTCTTAATTAACAATTCTTCGCCAGAGGTTTGGTCAAGTCTCCAATCAAGGT
TGTCGGCTTGTCTACCTTGCCAGAAATTTACGAAAAGATGGAAAAGGGTCAAATCGTTGGTAGATACGTT
GTTGACACTTCTAAATAAGCGAATTTCTTATGATTTATGATTTTTATTATTAAATAAGTTATAAAAAAAA
TAAGTGTATACAAATTTTAAAGTGACTCTTAGGTTTTAAAACGAAAATTCTTATTCTTGAGTAACTCTTT
CCTGTAGGTCAGGTTGCTTTCTCAGGTATAGCATGAGGTCGCTCCAATTCAGCTGGCGTAATAGCGAAGA
GGCCCGCACCGATCGCCCTTCCCAACAGTTGCGCAGCCTGAATGGCGAATGG
[124 nt withheld, positions 6423-6546]
C
[91 nt withheld, positions 6548-6638]
A
[49 nt withheld, positions 6640-6688]
CCTTTGACGTTGGAGTCCACGTTCTTT
[37 nt withheld, positions 6716-6752]
ACCCTATCTCGGTCTATTCTTTTGATTTATAAGGGATTTTGCCGATTTCGGCCTATTGGTTAAAAAATGA
GCTGATTTAACAAAAATTTAACGCGAATTTTAACAAAATATTAACGCTTACAATTTCCTGATGCGGTATT
TTCTCCTTACGCATCTGTGCGGTATTTCACACCGCATATCGACCGGTCGAGGAGAACTTCTAGTATATCT
ACATACCTAATATTATTGCCTTATTAAAAATGGAATCCCAACAATTACATCAAAATCCACATTCTCTTCA
AAATCAATTGTCCTGTACTTCCTTGTTCATGTGTGTTCAAAAACGTTATATTTATAGGATAATTATACTC
TATTTCTCAACAAGTAATTGGTTGTTTGGCCGAGCGGTCTAAGGCGCCTGATTCAAGAAATATCTTGACC
GCAGTTAACTGTGGGAATACTCAGGTATCGTAAGATGCAAGAGTTCGAATCTCTTAGCAACCATTATTTT
TTTCCTCAACATAACGAGAACACACAGGGGCGCTATCGCACAGAATCAAATTCGATGACTGGAAATTTTT
TGTTAATTTCAGAGGTCGCCTGACGCATATACCTTTTTCAACTGAAAAATTGGGAGAAAAAGGAAAGGTG
AGAGCGCCGGAACCGGCTTTTCATATAGAATAGAGAAGCGTTCATGACTAAATGCTTGCATCACAATACT
TGAAGTTGACAATATTATTTAAGGACCTATTGTTTTTTCCAATAGGTGGTTAGCAATCGTCTTACTTTCT
AACTTTTCTTACCTTTTACATTTCAGCAATATATATATATATATTTCAAGGATATACCATTCTAATGTCT
GCCCCTAAGAAGATCGTCGTTTTGCCAGGTGACCACGTTGGTCAAGAAATCACAGCCGAAGCCATTAAGG
TTCTTAAAGCTATTTCTGATGTTCGTTCCAATGTCAAGTTCGATTTCGAAAATCATTTAATTGGTGGTGC
TGCTATCGATGCTACAGGTGTTCCACTTCCAGATGAGGCGCTGGAAGCCTCCAAGAAGGCTGATGCCGTT
TTGTTAGGTGCTGTGGGTGGTCCTAAATGGGGTACCGGTAGTGTTAGACCTGAACAAGGTTTACTAAAAA
TCCGTAAAGAACTTCAATTGTACGCCAACTTAAGACCATGTAACTTTGCATCCGACTCTCTTTTAGACTT
ATCTCCAATCAAGCCACAATTTGCTAAAGGTACTGACTTCGTTGTTGTCAGAGAATTAGTGGGAGGTATT
TACTTTGGTAAGAGAAAGGAAGACGATGGTGATGGTGTCGCTTGGGATAGTGAACAATACACCGTTCCAG
AAGTGCAAAGAATCACAAGAATGGCCGCTTTCATGGCCCTACAACATGAGCCACCATTGCCTATTTGGTC
CTTGGATAAAGCTAATGTTTTGGCCTCTTCAAGATTATGGAGAAAAACTGTGGAGGAAACCATCAAGAAC
GAATTCCCTACATTGAAGGTTCAACATCAATTGATTGATTCTGCCGCCATGATCCTAGTTAAGAACCCAA
CCCACCTAAATGGTATTATAATCACCAGCAACATGTTTGGTGATATCATCTCCGATGAAGCCTCCGTTAT
CCCAGGTTCCTTGGGTTTGTTGCCATCTGCGTCCTTGGCCTCTTTGCCAGACAAGAACACCGCATTTGGT
TTGTACGAACCATGCCACGGTTCTGCTCCAGATTTGCCAAAGAATAAGGTCAACCCTATCGCCACTATCT
TGTCTGCTGCAATGATGTTGAAATTGTCATTGAACTTGCCTGAAGAAGGTAAGGCCATTGAAGATGCAGT
TAAAAAGGTTTTGGATGCAGGTATCAGAACTGGTGATTTAGGTGGTTCCAACAGTACCACCGAAGTCGGT
GATGCTGTCGCCGAAGAAGTTAAGAAAATCCTTGCTTAAAAAGATTCTCTTTTTTTATGATATTTGTACA
TAAACTTTATAAATGAAATTCATAATAGAAACGACACGAAATTACAAAATGGAATATGTTCATAGGGTAG
ACGAAACTATATACGCAATCTACATACATTTATCAAGAAGGAGAAAAAGGAGGATGTAAAGGAATACAGG
TAAGCAAATTGATACTAATGGCTCAACGTGATAAGGAAAAAGAATTGCACTTTAACATTAATATTGACAA
GGAGGAGGGCACCACACAAAAAGTTAGGTGTAACAGAAAATCATGAAACTATGATTCCTAATTTATATAT
TGGAGGATTTTCTCTAAAAAAAAAAAAATACAACAAATAAAAAACACTCAATGACCTGACCATTTGATGG
AGTTTAAGTCAATACCTTCTTGAACCATTTCCCATAATGGTGAAAGTTCCCTCAAGAATTTTACTCTGTC
AGAAACGGCCTTAACGACGTAGTCGATATGGTGCACTCTCAGTACAATCTGCTCTGATGCCGCATAGTTA
AGCCAGCCCCGACACCCGCCAACACCCGCTGACGCGCCCTGACGGGCTTGTCTGCTCCCGGCATCCGCTT
ACAGACAAGCTGTGACCGTCTCCGGGAGCTGCATGTGTCAGAGGTTTTCACCGTCATCACCGAAACGCGC
GAGACGAAAGGGCCTCGTGATA
